Addgene plasmid #225600: pGEL1029
Purpose: (Empty Backbone) The STU backbone vector for tomato genome editing is based on Mb3Cas12a-RRR (D172R/N573R/K579R)
Depositing lab: Yong Zhang. Depositing organization: Southwest University (SWU). Publication: PAM-relaxed and temperature-tolerant CRISPR-Mb3Cas12a single transcript unit systems for efficient singular and multiplexed genome editing in rice, maize, and tomato. Liu S, He Y, Fan T, Zhu M, Qi C, Ma Y, Yang M, Yang L, Tang X, Zhou J, Zhong Z, An X, Qi Y, Zhang Y. Plant Biotechnol J. 2024 Oct 10. doi: 10.1111/pbi.14486. PubMed 39387219.
Backbone
  Vector backbone: pTrans220d
  Vector type: CRISPR
Growth in bacteria
  Bacterial resistance: Kanamycin, 50 μg/mL
  Growth temperature: 37°C
  Growth strain: ccdB Survival
  Copy number: Unknown
Terms and licenses: Academic/Nonprofit Terms; Industry Terms: Not Available to Industry
How to cite: pGEL1029 was a gift from Yong Zhang (Addgene plasmid # 225600 ; http://n2t.net/addgene:225600 ; RRID:Addgene_225600)
