[The description below was written by a language model from this plasmid's Addgene catalogue record and pLannotate feature annotations shown in this document.]
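Description:
pGEL1029 is an empty-backbone CRISPR binary vector for tomato genome editing, built on pTrans220d and carrying a single transcript unit (STU) system based on Mb3Cas12a-RRR, a variant with the D172R/N573R/K579R substitutions. In an STU design the nuclease and its crRNA array are expressed from one transcript, and the guides are released by RNA processing. The plasmid backbone is typical of Agrobacterium T-DNA vectors: a pVS1 oriV with RepA and StaA supports replication and stable maintenance in Agrobacterium, while a ColE1/pBR322-type origin with the bom region supports propagation in E. coli. An aphA-3 kanamycin resistance gene provides bacterial selection.

Nopaline-type left and right border repeats delimit the T-DNA. Just inside the left border, an nptII (NeoR/KanR) gene with a CaMV poly(A) signal serves as the plant selectable marker; its promoter is not annotated. Near the right border lies the guide cloning region, in which a hammerhead ribozyme fragment is followed by a ccdB toxin cassette (with a partial ccdA and a short PDK intron fragment) and then the Arabidopsis HSP18.2 terminator. The ccdB gene acts as a counter-selectable stuffer, which explains why the empty vector is grown in a ccdB-tolerant strain. Replacing it with crRNA sequences presumably allows recovery of recombinants in standard strains.

The automated feature table leaves roughly the first 4 kb of the 12,474-nt sequence unannotated. This region presumably holds the Mb3Cas12a-RRR coding sequence and its promoter, but the record does not identify that promoter or any nuclear localisation signals or tags.
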