Features (pLannotate 1.2.2; 17 found; start..end, strand, type, name):
   4013..4036    +  misc_RNA       sTRSV HHRz (fragment): hammerhead ribozyme from the tobacco ringspot virus satellite RNA (Khvorova et al., 2003)
   4080..4382    -  CDS            ccdB: CCDB_ECOLI - Also known as G, letB, letD. Experimental evidence at protein level: Swiss-Prot protein existence level 1. Toxic component of a type II toxin-antitoxin (TA) system, functioning in plasmid maintainence. Responsible for the post- segregational killing (PSK) of plasmid-free cells, also referred to as a plasmid addiction system. Half-life of over 2 hours. Cell killing by CcdB is accompanied by filamentation, defects in chromosome and plasmid segregation, defects in cell division, formation of anucleate cells, decreased DNA synthesis and plasmid loss. Interferes with the activity of DN
   4387..4545    -  CDS            ccdA (fragment): CCDA_ECO57 - Also known as H, letA. Experimental evidence at protein level: Swiss-Prot protein existence level 1. Antitoxin component of a type II toxin-antitoxin (TA) system which inhibits the post-segregational killing (PSK) of plasmid-free cells, also referred to as a plasmid addiction system. Binds to and blocks the activity of CcdB; will also remove bound CcdB protein from the CcdB-GyrA complex by forming a CcdA-CcdB complex, a process termed rejuvenation. Functions as a transcriptional corepressor for the ccdAB operon, repression also requires CcdB (By similarity). From Escherichia coli
   4636..4701    -  intron         PDK intron (fragment): pdk; modified pyruvate orthophosphate dikinase intron from Flaveria trinervia 3.0
   4791..5039    +  terminator     HSP terminator: efficient transcription terminator from the Arabidopsis thaliana heat shock protein 18.2 gene (Nagaya et al., 2010)
   5060..5084    +  misc_feature   RB T-DNA repeat: right border repeat from nopaline C58 T-DNA
   5424..5825    +  CDS            Y4CG_SINFN (fragment): Protein inferred from homology: Swiss-Prot protein existence level 3. From Sinorhizobium fredii (strain NBRC 101917 / NGR234).
   6385..7014    +  CDS            pVS1 StaA: stability protein from the Pseudomonas plasmid pVS1 (Heeb et al., 2000)
   7443..8516    +  CDS            pVS1 RepA: replication protein from the Pseudomonas plasmid pVS1 (Heeb et al., 2000)
   8582..8776    +  rep_origin     pVS1 oriV: origin of replication for the Pseudomonas plasmid pVS1 (Heeb et al., 2000)
   8979..9018    +  CDS            rop (fragment): Rop protein, which maintains plasmids at low copy number; rop
   9110..9250    +  misc_feature   bom: basis of mobility region from pBR322
   9436..10024   -  rep_origin     ori: high-copy-number ColE1/pMB1/pBR322/pUC origin of replication
  10111..10905   -  CDS            KanR: aminoglycoside phosphotransferase; aphA-3; confers resistance to kanamycin
  11330..11354   +  misc_feature   LB T-DNA repeat: left border repeat from nopaline C58 T-DNA
  11432..11606   -  polyA_signal   CaMV poly(A) signal: cauliflower mosaic virus polyadenylation signal
  11632..12426   -  CDS            NeoR/KanR: aminoglycoside phosphotransferase from Tn5; aph(3')-II (or nptII); confers resistance to neomycin, kanamycin, and G418 (Geneticin®)
>Addgene plasmid #225600 | pGEL1029 | addgene full sequence | sequence record 456268 | Addgene NGS Result
AACACGGGGGACTCCTGCAGGCCGCCATGGCTCCTAAGAAGAAGCGGAAGGTTGGTATTCACGGGGTGCC
TGCGGCTATGCTCTTCCAGGACTTCACCCACCTCTACCCACTGTCCAAGACAGTGCGGTTCGAGCTGAAG
CCTATCGGCAAGACCCTCGAGCACATTCATGCCAAGAACTTCCTCAATCAGGACGAGACAATGGCCGATA
TGTACCAGAAGGTCAAGGCGATCCTGGACGATTACCATAGGGACTTCATTGCCGATATGATGGGCGAGGT
GAAGCTCACCAAGCTGGCGGAGTTCTACGATGTCTACCTGAAGTTCCGCAAGAACCCAAAGGACGATGGC
CTCCAGAAGCAGCTCAAGGACCTCCAGGCCGTGCTGCGGAAGGAGATCGTCAAGCCTATTGGCAATGGCG
GCAAGTACAAGGCCGGCTACGATAGGCTGTTCGGCGCGAAGCTCTTCAAGGACGGCAAGGAGCTCGGCGA
TCTGGCCAAGTTCGTGATTGCCCAGGAGGGAGAGTCCAGCCCTAAGCTCGCCCACCTGGCGCATTTCGAG
AAGTTCTCAACCTACTTCACAGGCTTCCACAGGAACAGGAAGAATATGTACTCTGACGAGGATAAGCACA
CCGCCATCGCGTACCGGCTGATTCATGAGAACCTCCCGAGGTTCATTGATAATCTCCAGATCCTGGCCAC
CATTAAGCAGAAGCATTCCGCGCTGTACGACCAGATCATTAACGAGCTCACAGCCAGCGGCCTCGATGTC
TCACTGGCGTCTCACCTCGACGGCTACCATAAGCTCCTGACACAGGAGGGCATCACCGCCTACAATACAC
TCCTGGGCGGCATTTCAGGAGAGGCCGGCAGCCGCAAGATCCAGGGCATTAACGAGCTCATCAATTCACA
CCATAACCAGCACTGCCATAAGTCTGAGAGGATCGCCAAGCTCCGCCCGCTGCACAAGCAGATTCTGTCC
GATGGCATGGGCGTGTCCTTCCTCCCAAGCAAGTTCGCCGACGATAGCGAGGTGTGCCAGGCGGTCAACG
AGTTCTACCGGCATTACGCCGACGTGTTCGCGAAGGTCCAGTCCCTCTTCGATGGCTTCGACGATTACCA
GAAGGACGGCATCTACGTCGAGTACAAGAACCTCAATGAGCTGAGCAAGCAGGCCTTCGGCGATTTCGCC
CTCCTGGGCAGGGTGCTGGATGGATACTACGTCGATGTGGTCAATCCGGAGTTCAACGAGCGCTTCGCCA
AGGCGAAGACCGATAACGCCAAGGCGAAGCTCACAAAGGAGAAGGACAAGTTCATTAAGGGAGTGCACTC
ACTGGCCAGCCTGGAGCAGGCCATTGAGCACTACACCGCCAGGCATGACGATGAGTCAGTGCAGGCCGGC
AAGCTGGGACAGTACTTCAAGCATGGCCTCGCCGGCGTGGACAACCCAATCCAGAAGATTCACAACAATC
ATAGCACAATCAAGGGCTTCCTCGAGCGGGAGCGCCCGGCCGGCGAGAGGGCCCTGCCAAAGATCAAGTC
CGATAAGTCTCCAGAGATTCGGCAGCTGAAGGAACTCCTGGACAACGCCCTCAATGTCGCCCACTTCGCG
AAGCTCCTGACCACAAAGACCACACTCCATAATCAGGATGGCAACTTCTACGGCGAGTTCGGCGCGCTGT
ACGACGAGCTCGCCAAGATCGCGACCCTGTACAACAAGGTGCGCGATTACCTCTCACAGAAGCCTTTCTC
TACCGAGAAGTACAAGCTCAACTTCGGCAATCCGACACTCCTGCGGGGCTGGGACCTGAACAGGGAGAAG
GATAATTTCGGCGTCATCCTGCAGAAGGACGGCTGCTACTACCTCGCCCTCCTGGATAAGGCGCACAAGA
AGGTGTTCGACAACGCCCCGAATACAGGCAAGAGCGTCTACCAGAAGATGATCTACAAGCTCCTGCCGGG
CCCAAACAAGATGCTGCCAAAGGTGTTCTTCGCGAAGTCCAACCTCGATTACTACAATCCTAGCGCCGAG
CTCCTGGACAAGTACGCGCAGGGCACCCACAAGAAGGGCGACAACTTCAATCTGAAGGATTGCCATGCCC
TCATCGACTTCTTCAAGGCGGGCATTAATAAGCACCCGGAGTGGCAGCATTTCGGCTTCAAGTTCTCCCC
AACATCATCTTACCAGGACCTCAGCGATTTCTACCGCGAGGTGGAGCCACAGGGCTACCAGGTGAAGTTC
GTGGACATCAACGCCGATTACATTAATGAGCTCGTCGAGCAGGGCCAGCTCTACCTGTTCCAGATCTACA
ACAAGGATTTCTCCCCAAAGGCCCACGGCAAGCCTAATCTCCATACCCTGTACTTCAAGGCGCTGTTCAG
CGAGGACAACCTCGTGAATCCTATCTACAAGCTCAACGGCGAGGCCGAGATTTTCTACCGGAAGGCGTCC
CTGGATATGAACGAGACAACAATTCACAGGGCCGGCGAGGTGCTCGAGAACAAGAATCCTGACAACCCGA
AGAAGCGCCAGTTCGTCTACGACATCATTAAGGATAAGCGGTACACACAGGATAAGTTCATGCTCCATGT
GCCGATCACCATGAATTTCGGCGTCCAGGGCATGACAATTAAGGAGTTCAATAAGAAGGTGAACCAGTCA
ATCCAGCAGTACGATGAGGTGAACGTCATTGGAATTGATCGCGGCGAGAGGCACCTCCTGTACCTCACCG
TCATCAATTCTAAGGGCGAGATTCTGGAGCAGAGGTCACTCAACGATATCACCACAGCCTCTGCGAATGG
CACACAGATGACCACACCATACCATAAGATCCTGGACAAGAGGGAGATTGAGAGGCTCAATGCCCGGGTG
GGATGGGGCGAGATCGAGACAATCAAGGAGCTGAAGTCAGGCTACCTCTCTCACGTGGTCCATCAGATCA
GCCAGCTCATGCTGAAGTACAACGCCATTGTGGTCCTCGAGGACCTGAATTTCGGCTTCAAGCGGGGCAG
GTTCAAGGTGGAGAAGCAGATCTACCAGAACTTCGAGAATGCGCTGATTAAGAAGCTCAACCACCTCGTC
CTGAAGGATAAGGCCGACGATGAGATCGGCTCATACAAGAATGCGCTCCAGCTGACCAACAATTTCACAG
ACCTGAAGTCTATCGGCAAGCAGACCGGCTTCCTCTTCTACGTGCCTGCCTGGAACACCTCAAAGATTGA
TCCGGAGACAGGCTTCGTGGACCTCCTGAAGCCTCGCTACGAGAACATTGCCCAGTCTCAGGCGTTCTTC
GGCAAGTTCGATAAGATCTGCTACAATGCGGACCGGGGCTACTTCGAGTTCCACATTGATTACGCCAAGT
TCAACGACAAGGCGAAGAATTCCAGGCAGATCTGGAAGATTTGCAGCCATGGCGATAAGCGCTACGTGTA
CGACAAGACCGCCAACCAGAATAAGGGCGCGACAATCGGCGTGAACGTCAATGATGAGCTCAAGTCACTG
TTCACCCGGTACCACATTAACGACAAGCAGCCAAATCTCGTCATGGATATCTGCCAGAACAATGACAAGG
AGTTCCATAAGTCTCTGATGTACCTCCTGAAGACACTCCTGGCCCTCAGGTACTCAAACGCCTCCAGCGA
CGAGGATTTCATCCTCTCTCCTGTGGCCAACGATGAGGGCGTCTTCTTCAATTCAGCACTGGCCGATGAT
ACACAGCCACAGAATGCGGATGCCAACGGCGCATACCACATTGCCCTCAAGGGCCTGTGGCTCCTGAATG
AGCTCAAGAACTCAGACGATCTGAACAAGGTGAAGCTCGCCATTGACAATCAGACATGGCTGAATTTCGC
GCAGAACCGCAAGCGTCCTGCTGCCACCAAAAAGGCCGGACAGGCTAAGAAAAAGAAGTGAAAAAAAAAA
AAAAAAAAAAAAAAAAAAAAAAAAAAAAAAAAAAAAAAAAAAAAAAAAAAAAAAAAAAAAAAAAAAAAAA
AAAAAAAAAAAAAAAAAAATTACTGATGAGTCCGTGAGGACGAAACGAGTAAGCTCGTCTAATTTCTACT
ATGGTAGATGGAGACCTTATATTCCCCAGAACATCAGGTTAATGGCGTTTTTGATGTCATTTTCGCGGTG
GCTGAGATCAGCCACTTCTTCCCCGATAACGGAAACCGGCACACTGGCCATATCGGTGGTCATCATGCGC
CAGCTTTCATCCCCGATATGCACCACCGGGTAAAGTTCACGGGAGACTTTATCTGACAGCAGACGTGCAC
TGGCCAGGGGGATCACCATCCGTCGCCCGGGAGTGTCAATAATATCACTCTGTACATCCACAAACAGACG
ATAACGGCTCTCTCTTTTATAGGTGTAAACCTTAAACTGCATTTCACCAGCCCCTGTTCTCGTCAGCAAA
AGAGCCGTTCATTTCAATAAACCGGGCGACCTCAGCCATCCCTTCCTGATTTTCCGCTTTCCAGCGTTCG
GCACGCAGACGACGGGCTTCATTCTGCATGGTTGTGCTTACCAGACCGGAGATATTGACATCATATATGC
CTTGAGCAACTGATAGCTGTCGCTGTCAACTGTCACTGTAATACGCTGCTTCATAGCATACCTCTTTTTG
ACATACTTCGGGTATACATATCAGTATATATTCTTATACCGCAAAAATCAGCGCGCAAATACGCATACTG
TTATCTGGCTTGGTCTCAGGCCGGCATGGTCCCAGCCTCCTCGCTGGCGCCGGCTGGGCAACATGCTTCG
GCATGGCGAATGGGACACTCGAGTCTAGAATATGAAGATGAAGATGAAATATTTGGTGTGTCAAATAAAA
AGCTTGTGTGCTTAAGTTTGTGTTTTTTTCTTGGCTTGTTGTGTTATGAATTTGTGGCTTTTTCTAATAT
TAAATGAATGTAAGATCACATTATAATGAATAAACAAATGTTTCTATAATCCATTGTGAATGTTTTGTTG
GATCTCTTCTGCAGCATATAACTACTGTATGTGCTATGGTATGGACTATGGAATATGATTAAAGATAAGG
AGCTCAAACTATCAGTGTTTGACAGGATATATTGGCGGGTAAACCTAAGAGAAAAGAGCGTTTATTAGAA
TAATCGGATATTTAAAAGGGCGTGAAAAGGTTTATCCGTTCGTCCATTTGTATGTGCATGCCAACCACAG
GGTTCCCCTCGGGATCAAAGTACTTTGATCCAACCCCTCCGCTGCTATAGTGCAGTCGGCTTCTGACGTT
CAGTGCAGCCGTCTTCTGAAAACGACATGTCGCACAAGTCCTAAGTTACGCGACAGGCTGCCGCCCTGCC
CTTTTCCTGGCGTTTTCTTGTCGCGTGTTTTAGTCGCATAAAGTAGAATACTTGCGACTAGAACCGGAGA
CATTACGCCATGAACAAGAGCGCCGCCGCTGGCCTGCTGGGCTATGCCCGCGTCAGCACCGACGACCAGG
ACTTGACCAACCAACGGGCCGAACTGCACGCGGCCGGCTGCACCAAGCTGTTTTCCGAGAAGATCACCGG
CACCAGGCGCGACCGCCCGGAGCTGGCCAGGATGCTTGACCACCTACGCCCTGGCGACGTTGTGACAGTG
ACCAGGCTAGACCGCCTGGCCCGCAGCACCCGCGACCTACTGGACATTGCCGAGCGCATCCAGGAGGCCG
GCGCGGGCCTGCGTAGCCTGGCAGAGCCGTGGGCCGACACCACCACGCCGGCCGGCCGCATGGTGTTGAC
CGTGTTCGCCGGCATTGCCGAGTTCGAGCGTTCCCTAATCATCGACCGCACCCGGAGCGGGCGCGAGGCC
GCCAAGGCCCGAGGCGTGAAGTTTGGCCCCCGCCCTACCCTCACCCCGGCACAGATCGCGCACGCCCGCG
AGCTGATCGACCAGGAAGGCCGCACCGTGAAAGAGGCGGCTGCACTGCTTGGCGTGCATCGCTCGACCCT
GTACCGCGCACTTGAGCGCAGCGAGGAAGTGACGCCCACCGAGGCCAGGCGGCGCGGTGCCTTCCGTGAG
GACGCATTGACCGAGGCCGACGCCCTGGCGGCCGCCGAGAATGAACGCCAAGAGGAACAAGCATGAAACC
GCACCAGGACGGCCAGGACGAACCGTTTTTCATTACCGAAGAGATCGAGGCGGAGATGATCGCGGCCGGG
TACGTGTTCGAGCCGCCCGCGCACGGCTCAACCGTGCGGCTGCATGAAATCCTGGCCGGTTTGTCTGATG
CCAAGCTGGCGGCCTGGCCGGCCAGCTTGGCCGCTGAAGAAACCGAGCGCCGCCGTCTAAAAAGGTGATG
TGTATTTGAGTAAAACAGCTTGCGTCATGCGGTCGCTGCGTATATGATGCGATGAGTAAATAAACAAATA
CGCAAGGGGAACGCATGAAGGTTATCGCTGTACTTAACCAGAAAGGCGGGTCAGGCAAGACGACCATCGC
AACCCATCTAGCCCGCGCCCTGCAACTCGCCGGGGCCGATGTTCTGTTAGTCGATTCCGATCCCCAGGGC
AGTGCCCGCGATTGGGCGGCCGTGCGGGAAGATCAACCGCTAACCGTTGTCGGCATCGACCGCCCGACGA
TTGACCGCGACGTGAAGGCCATCGGCCGGCGCGACTTCGTAGTGATCGACGGAGCGCCCCAGGCGGCGGA
CTTGGCTGTGTCCGCGATCAAGGCAGCCGACTTCGTGCTGATTCCGGTGCAGCCAAGCCCTTACGACATA
TGGGCCACCGCCGACCTGGTGGAGCTGGTTAAGCAGCGCATTGAGGTCACGGATGGAAGGCTACAAGCGG
CCTTTGTCGTGTCGCGGGCGATCAAAGGCACGCGCATCGGCGGTGAGGTTGCCGAGGCGCTGGCCGGGTA
CGAGCTGCCCATTCTTGAGTCCCGTATCACGCAGCGCGTGAGCTACCCAGGCACTGCCGCCGCCGGCACA
ACCGTTCTTGAATCAGAACCCGAGGGCGACGCTGCCCGCGAGGTCCAGGCGCTGGCCGCTGAAATTAAAT
CAAAACTCATTTGAGTTAATGAGGTAAAGAGAAAATGAGCAAAAGCACAAACACGCTAAGTGCCGGCCGT
CCGAGCGCACGCAGCAGCAAGGCTGCAACGTTGGCCAGCCTGGCAGACACGCCAGCCATGAAGCGGGTCA
ACTTTCAGTTGCCGGCGGAGGATCACACCAAGCTGAAGATGTACGCGGTACGCCAAGGCAAGACCATTAC
CGAGCTGCTATCTGAATACATCGCGCAGCTACCAGAGTAAATGAGCAAATGAATAAATGAGTAGATGAAT
TTTAGCGGCTAAAGGAGGCGGCATGGAAAATCAAGAACAACCAGGCACCGACGCCGTGGAATGCCCCATG
TGTGGAGGAACGGGCGGTTGGCCAGGCGTAAGCGGCTGGGTTGCCTGCCGGCCCTGCAATGGCACTGGAA
CCCCCAAGCCCGAGGAATCGGCGTGAGCGGTCGCAAACCATCCGGCCCGGTACAAATCGGCGCGGCGCTG
GGTGATGACCTGGTGGAGAAGTTGAAGGCCGCGCAGGCCGCCCAGCGGCAACGCATCGAGGCAGAAGCAC
GCCCCGGTGAATCGTGGCAAGCGGCCGCTGATCGAATCCGCAAAGAATCCCGGCAACCGCCGGCAGCCGG
TGCGCCGTCGATTAGGAAGCCGCCCAAGGGCGACGAGCAACCAGATTTTTTCGTTCCGATGCTCTATGAC
GTGGGCACCCGCGATAGTCGCAGCATCATGGACGTGGCCGTTTTCCGTCTGTCGAAGCGTGACCGACGAG
CTGGCGAGGTGATCCGCTACGAGCTTCCAGACGGGCACGTAGAGGTTTCCGCAGGGCCGGCCGGCATGGC
CAGTGTGTGGGATTACGACCTGGTACTGATGGCGGTTTCCCATCTAACCGAATCCATGAACCGATACCGG
GAAGGGAAGGGAGACAAGCCCGGCCGCGTGTTCCGTCCACACGTTGCGGACGTACTCAAGTTCTGCCGGC
GAGCCGATGGCGGAAAGCAGAAAGACGACCTGGTAGAAACCTGCATTCGGTTAAACACCACGCACGTTGC
CATGCAGCGTACGAAGAAGGCCAAGAACGGCCGCCTGGTGACGGTATCCGAGGGTGAAGCCTTGATTAGC
CGCTACAAGATCGTAAAGAGCGAAACCGGGCGGCCGGAGTACATCGAGATCGAGCTAGCTGATTGGATGT
ACCGCGAGATCACAGAAGGCAAGAACCCGGACGTGCTGACGGTTCACCCCGATTACTTTTTGATCGATCC
CGGCATCGGCCGTTTTCTCTACCGCCTGGCACGCCGCGCCGCAGGCAAGGCAGAAGCCAGATGGTTGTTC
AAGACGATCTACGAACGCAGTGGCAGCGCCGGAGAGTTCAAGAAGTTCTGTTTCACCGTGCGCAAGCTGA
TCGGGTCAAATGACCTGCCGGAGTACGATTTGAAGGAGGAGGCGGGGCAGGCTGGCCCGATCCTAGTCAT
GCGCTACCGCAACCTGATCGAGGGCGAAGCATCCGCCGGTTCCTAATGTACGGAGCAGATGCTAGGGCAA
ATTGCCCTAGCAGGGGAAAAAGGTCGAAAAGGCCTCTTTCCTGTGGATAGCACGTACATTGGGAACCCAA
AGCCGTACATTGGGAACCGGAACCCGTACATTGGGAACCCAAAGCCGTACATTGGGAACCGGTCACACAT
GTAAGTGACTGATATAAAAGAGAAAAAAGGCGATTTTTCCGCCTAAAACTCTTTAAAACTTATTAAAACT
CTTAAAACCCGCCTGGCCTGTGCATAACTGTCTGGCCAGCGCACAGCCGAAGAGCTGCAAAAAGCGCCTA
CCCTTCGGTCGCTGCGCTCCCTACGCCCCGCCGCTTCGCGTCGGCCTATCGCGGCCGCTGGCCGCTCAAA
AATGGCTGGCCTACGGCCAGGCAATCTACCAGGGCGCGGACAAGCCGCGCCGTCGCCACTCGACCGCCGG
CGCCCACATCAAGGCACCCTGCCTCGCGCGTTTCGGTGATGACGGTGAAAACCTCTGACACATGCAGCTC
CCGGAAACGGTCACAGCTTGTCTGTAAGCGGATGCCGGGAGCAGACAAGCGCGTCAGCGGGTGTTGGCGG
GTGTCGGGGCGCAGCCATGACCCAGTCACGTAGCGATAGCGGAGTGTATACTGGCTTAACTATGCGGCAT
CAGAGCAGATTGTACTGAGAGTGCACCATATGCGGTGTGAAATACCGCACAGATGCGTAAGGAGAAAATA
CCGCATCAGGCGCTCTTCCGCTTCCTCGCTCACTGACTCGCTGCGCTCGGTCGTTCGGCTGCGGCGAGCG
GTATCAGCTCACTCAAAGGCGGTAATACGGTTATCCACAGAATCAGGGGATAACGCAGGAAAGAACATGT
GAGCAAAAGGCCAGCAAAAGGCCAGGAACCGTAAAAAGGCCGCGTTGCTGGCGTTTTTCCATAGGCTCCG
CCCCCCTGACGAGCATCACAAAAATCGACGCTCAAGTCAGAGGTGGCGAAACCCGACAGGACTATAAAGA
TACCAGGCGTTTCCCCCTGGAAGCTCCCTCGTGCGCTCTCCTGTTCCGACCCTGCCGCTTACCGGATACC
TGTCCGCCTTTCTCCCTTCGGGAAGCGTGGCGCTTTCTCATAGCTCACGCTGTAGGTATCTCAGTTCGGT
GTAGGTCGTTCGCTCCAAGCTGGGCTGTGTGCACGAACCCCCCGTTCAGCCCGACCGCTGCGCCTTATCC
GGTAACTATCGTCTTGAGTCCAACCCGGTAAGACACGACTTATCGCCACTGGCAGCAGCCACTGGTAACA
GGATTAGCAGAGCGAGGTATGTAGGCGGTGCTACAGAGTTCTTGAAGTGGTGGCCTAACTACGGCTACAC
TAGAAGGACAGTATTTGGTATCTGCGCTCTGCTGAAGCCAGTTACCTTCGGAAAAAGAGTTGGTAGCTCT
TGATCCGGCAAACAAACCACCGCTGGTAGCGGTGGTTTTTTTGTTTGCAAGCAGCAGATTACGCGCAGAA
AAAAAGGATCTCAAGAAGATCCTTTGATCTTTTCTACGGGGTCTGACGCTCAGTGGAACGAAAACTCACG
TTAAGGGATTTTGGTCATGCATTCTAGGTACTAAAACAATTCATCCAGTAAAATATAATATTTTATTTTC
TCCCAATCAGGCTTGATCCCCAGTAAGTCAAAAAATAGCTCGACATACTGTTCTTCCCCGATATCCTCCC
TGATCGACCGGACGCAGAAGGCAATGTCATACCACTTGTCCGCCCTGCCGCTTCTCCCAAGATCAATAAA
GCCACTTACTTTGCCATCTTTCACAAAGATGTTGCTGTCTCCCAGGTCGCCGTGGGAAAAGACAAGTTCC
TCTTCGGGCTTTTCCGTCTTTAAAAAATCATACAGCTCGCGCGGATCTTTAAATGGAGTGTCTTCTTCCC
AGTTTTCGCAATCCACATCGGCCAGATCGTTATTCAGTAAGTAATCCAATTCGGCTAAGCGGCTGTCTAA
GCTATTCGTATAGGGACAATCCGATATGTCGATGGAGTGAAAGAGCCTGATGCACTCCGCATACAGCTCG
ATAATCTTTTCAGGGCTTTGTTCATCTTCATACTCTTCCGAGCAAAGGACGCCATCGGCCTCACTCATGA
GCAGATTGCTCCAGCCATCATGCCGTTCAAAGTGCAGGACCTTTGGAACAGGCAGCTTTCCTTCCAGCCA
TAGCATCATGTCCTTTTCCCGTTCCACATCATAGGTGGTCCCTTTATACCGGCTGTCCGTCATTTTTAAA
TATAGGTTTTCATTTTCTCCCACCAGCTTATATACCTTAGCAGGAGACATTCCTTCCGTATCTTTTACGC
AGCGGTATTTTTCGATCAGTTTTTTCAATTCCGGTGATATTCTCATTTTAGCCATTTATTATTTCCTTCC
TCTTTTCTACAGTATTTAAAGATACCCCAAGAAGCTAATTATAACAAGACGAACTCCAATTCACTGTTCC
TTGCATTCTAAAACCTTAAATACCAGAAAACAGCTTTTTCAAAGTTGTTTTCAAAGTTGGCGTATAACAT
AGTATCGACGGAGCCGATTTTGAAACCGCGGTGATCACAGGCAGCAACGCTCTGTCATCGTTACAATCAA
CATGCTACCCTCCGCGAGATCATCCGTGTTTCAAACCCGGCAGCTTAGTTGCCGTTCTTCCGAATAGCAT
CGGTAACATGAGCAAAGTCTGCCGCCTTACAACGGCTCTCCCGCTGACGCCGTCCCGGACTGATGGGCTG
CCTGTATCGAGTGGTGATTTTGTGCCGAGCTGCCGGTCGGGGAGCTGTTGGCTGGCTGGTGGCAGGATAT
ATTGTGGTGTAAACAAATTGACGCTTAGACAACTTAATAACACATTGCGGACGTTTTTAATGTACTGAAT
TAACGCCGAATTAATTCGGGGGATCTGGATTTTAGTACTGGATTTTGGTTTTAGGAATTAGAAATTTTAT
TGATAGAAGTATTTTACAAATACAAATACATACTAAGGGTTTCTTATATGCTCAACACATGAGCGAAACC
CTATAGGAACCCTAATTCCCTTATCTGGGAACTACTCACACATTATTATGGAGAAAATAGAGCTTGTCGA
TCGTTAATTAATCAGAAGAACTCGTCAAGAAGGCGATAGAAGGCGATGCGCTGCGAATCGGGAGCGGCGA
TACCGTAAAGCACGAGGAAGCGGTCAGCCCATTCGCCGCCAAGCTCTTCAGCAATATCACGGGTAGCCAA
CGCTATGTCCTGATAGCGGTCCGCCACACCCAGCCGGCCACAGTCGATGAATCCAGAAAAGCGGCCATTT
TCCACCATGATATTCGGCAAGCAGGCATCGCCATGGGTCACGACGAGATCATCGCCGTCGGGCATGCGCG
CCTTGAGCCTGGCGAACAGTTCGGCTGGCGCGAGCCCCTGATGCTCTTCGTCCAGATCATCCTGATCGAC
AAGACCGGCTTCCATCCGAGTACGTGCTCGCTCGATGCGATGTTTCGCTTGGTGGTCGAATGGGCAGGTA
GCCGGATCAAGCGTATGCAGCCGCCGCATTGCATCAGCCATGATGGATACTTTCTCGGCAGGAGCAAGGT
GAGATGACAGGAGATCCTGCCCCGGCACTTCGCCCAATAGCAGCCAGTCCCTTCCCGCTTCAGTGACAAC
GTCGAGCACAGCTGCGCAAGGAACGCCCGTCGTGGCCAGCCACGATAGCCGCGCTGCCTCGTCCTGCAGT
TCATTCAGGGCACCGGACAGGTCGGTCTTGACAAAAAGAACCGGGCGCCCCTGCGCTGACAGCCGGAACA
CGGCGGCATCAGAGCAGCCGATTGTCTGTTGTGCCCAGTCATAGCCGAATAGCCTCTCCACCCAAGCGGC
CGGAGAACCTGCGTGCAATCCATCTTGTTCAATCATCCTAGGAGAGATAGATTTGTAGAGAGAGACTGGT
GATTTCAGCGTGTC
