>Addgene plasmid #225600 | pGEL1029 | depositor partial sequence | sequence record 442130 | Mb3Cas12a-RRR variant sequence for pGEL1029
ATGCTCTTCCAGGACTTCACCCACCTCTACCCACTGTCCAAGACAGTGCGGTTCGAGCTGAAGCCTATCG
GCAAGACCCTCGAGCACATTCATGCCAAGAACTTCCTCAATCAGGACGAGACAATGGCCGATATGTACCA
GAAGGTCAAGGCGATCCTGGACGATTACCATAGGGACTTCATTGCCGATATGATGGGCGAGGTGAAGCTC
ACCAAGCTGGCGGAGTTCTACGATGTCTACCTGAAGTTCCGCAAGAACCCAAAGGACGATGGCCTCCAGA
AGCAGCTCAAGGACCTCCAGGCCGTGCTGCGGAAGGAGATCGTCAAGCCTATTGGCAATGGCGGCAAGTA
CAAGGCCGGCTACGATAGGCTGTTCGGCGCGAAGCTCTTCAAGGACGGCAAGGAGCTCGGCGATCTGGCC
AAGTTCGTGATTGCCCAGGAGGGAGAGTCCAGCCCTAAGCTCGCCCACCTGGCGCATTTCGAGAAGTTCT
CAACCTACTTCACAGGCTTCCACAGGAACAGGAAGAATATGTACTCTGACGAGGATAAGCACACCGCCAT
CGCGTACCGGCTGATTCATGAGAACCTCCCGAGGTTCATTGATAATCTCCAGATCCTGGCCACCATTAAG
CAGAAGCATTCCGCGCTGTACGACCAGATCATTAACGAGCTCACAGCCAGCGGCCTCGATGTCTCACTGG
CGTCTCACCTCGACGGCTACCATAAGCTCCTGACACAGGAGGGCATCACCGCCTACAATACACTCCTGGG
CGGCATTTCAGGAGAGGCCGGCAGCCGCAAGATCCAGGGCATTAACGAGCTCATCAATTCACACCATAAC
CAGCACTGCCATAAGTCTGAGAGGATCGCCAAGCTCCGCCCGCTGCACAAGCAGATTCTGTCCGATGGCA
TGGGCGTGTCCTTCCTCCCAAGCAAGTTCGCCGACGATAGCGAGGTGTGCCAGGCGGTCAACGAGTTCTA
CCGGCATTACGCCGACGTGTTCGCGAAGGTCCAGTCCCTCTTCGATGGCTTCGACGATTACCAGAAGGAC
GGCATCTACGTCGAGTACAAGAACCTCAATGAGCTGAGCAAGCAGGCCTTCGGCGATTTCGCCCTCCTGG
GCAGGGTGCTGGATGGATACTACGTCGATGTGGTCAATCCGGAGTTCAACGAGCGCTTCGCCAAGGCGAA
GACCGATAACGCCAAGGCGAAGCTCACAAAGGAGAAGGACAAGTTCATTAAGGGAGTGCACTCACTGGCC
AGCCTGGAGCAGGCCATTGAGCACTACACCGCCAGGCATGACGATGAGTCAGTGCAGGCCGGCAAGCTGG
GACAGTACTTCAAGCATGGCCTCGCCGGCGTGGACAACCCAATCCAGAAGATTCACAACAATCATAGCAC
AATCAAGGGCTTCCTCGAGCGGGAGCGCCCGGCCGGCGAGAGGGCCCTGCCAAAGATCAAGTCCGATAAG
TCTCCAGAGATTCGGCAGCTGAAGGAACTCCTGGACAACGCCCTCAATGTCGCCCACTTCGCGAAGCTCC
TGACCACAAAGACCACACTCCATAATCAGGATGGCAACTTCTACGGCGAGTTCGGCGCGCTGTACGACGA
GCTCGCCAAGATCGCGACCCTGTACAACAAGGTGCGCGATTACCTCTCACAGAAGCCTTTCTCTACCGAG
AAGTACAAGCTCAACTTCGGCAATCCGACACTCCTGCGGGGCTGGGACCTGAACAGGGAGAAGGATAATT
TCGGCGTCATCCTGCAGAAGGACGGCTGCTACTACCTCGCCCTCCTGGATAAGGCGCACAAGAAGGTGTT
CGACAACGCCCCGAATACAGGCAAGAGCGTCTACCAGAAGATGATCTACAAGCTCCTGCCGGGCCCAAAC
AAGATGCTGCCAAAGGTGTTCTTCGCGAAGTCCAACCTCGATTACTACAATCCTAGCGCCGAGCTCCTGG
ACAAGTACGCGCAGGGCACCCACAAGAAGGGCGACAACTTCAATCTGAAGGATTGCCATGCCCTCATCGA
CTTCTTCAAGGCGGGCATTAATAAGCACCCGGAGTGGCAGCATTTCGGCTTCAAGTTCTCCCCAACATCA
TCTTACCAGGACCTCAGCGATTTCTACCGCGAGGTGGAGCCACAGGGCTACCAGGTGAAGTTCGTGGACA
TCAACGCCGATTACATTAATGAGCTCGTCGAGCAGGGCCAGCTCTACCTGTTCCAGATCTACAACAAGGA
TTTCTCCCCAAAGGCCCACGGCAAGCCTAATCTCCATACCCTGTACTTCAAGGCGCTGTTCAGCGAGGAC
AACCTCGTGAATCCTATCTACAAGCTCAACGGCGAGGCCGAGATTTTCTACCGGAAGGCGTCCCTGGATA
TGAACGAGACAACAATTCACAGGGCCGGCGAGGTGCTCGAGAACAAGAATCCTGACAACCCGAAGAAGCG
CCAGTTCGTCTACGACATCATTAAGGATAAGCGGTACACACAGGATAAGTTCATGCTCCATGTGCCGATC
ACCATGAATTTCGGCGTCCAGGGCATGACAATTAAGGAGTTCAATAAGAAGGTGAACCAGTCAATCCAGC
AGTACGATGAGGTGAACGTCATTGGAATTGATCGCGGCGAGAGGCACCTCCTGTACCTCACCGTCATCAA
TTCTAAGGGCGAGATTCTGGAGCAGAGGTCACTCAACGATATCACCACAGCCTCTGCGAATGGCACACAG
ATGACCACACCATACCATAAGATCCTGGACAAGAGGGAGATTGAGAGGCTCAATGCCCGGGTGGGATGGG
GCGAGATCGAGACAATCAAGGAGCTGAAGTCAGGCTACCTCTCTCACGTGGTCCATCAGATCAGCCAGCT
CATGCTGAAGTACAACGCCATTGTGGTCCTCGAGGACCTGAATTTCGGCTTCAAGCGGGGCAGGTTCAAG
GTGGAGAAGCAGATCTACCAGAACTTCGAGAATGCGCTGATTAAGAAGCTCAACCACCTCGTCCTGAAGG
ATAAGGCCGACGATGAGATCGGCTCATACAAGAATGCGCTCCAGCTGACCAACAATTTCACAGACCTGAA
GTCTATCGGCAAGCAGACCGGCTTCCTCTTCTACGTGCCTGCCTGGAACACCTCAAAGATTGATCCGGAG
ACAGGCTTCGTGGACCTCCTGAAGCCTCGCTACGAGAACATTGCCCAGTCTCAGGCGTTCTTCGGCAAGT
TCGATAAGATCTGCTACAATGCGGACCGGGGCTACTTCGAGTTCCACATTGATTACGCCAAGTTCAACGA
CAAGGCGAAGAATTCCAGGCAGATCTGGAAGATTTGCAGCCATGGCGATAAGCGCTACGTGTACGACAAG
ACCGCCAACCAGAATAAGGGCGCGACAATCGGCGTGAACGTCAATGATGAGCTCAAGTCACTGTTCACCC
GGTACCACATTAACGACAAGCAGCCAAATCTCGTCATGGATATCTGCCAGAACAATGACAAGGAGTTCCA
TAAGTCTCTGATGTACCTCCTGAAGACACTCCTGGCCCTCAGGTACTCAAACGCCTCCAGCGACGAGGAT
TTCATCCTCTCTCCTGTGGCCAACGATGAGGGCGTCTTCTTCAATTCAGCACTGGCCGATGATACACAGC
CACAGAATGCGGATGCCAACGGCGCATACCACATTGCCCTCAAGGGCCTGTGGCTCCTGAATGAGCTCAA
GAACTCAGACGATCTGAACAAGGTGAAGCTCGCCATTGACAATCAGACATGGCTGAATTTCGCGCAGAAC
CGC
